>Addgene plasmid #155111 | pCDNA5_miniTurbo-C12orf49 | addgene full sequence | sequence record 308053 | Addgene NGS Result
GACGGATCGGGAGATCTCCCGATCCCCTATGGTGCACTCTCAGTACAATCTGCTCTGATGCCGCATAGTT
AAGCCAGTATCTGCTCCCTGCTTGTGTGTTGGAGGTCGCTGAGTAGTGCGCGAGCAAAATTTAAGCTACA
ACAAGGCAAGGCTTGACCGACAATTGCATGAAGAATCTGCTTAGGGTTAGGCGTTTTGCGCTGCTTCGCG
ATGTACGGGCCAGATATACGCGTTGACATTGATTATTGACTAGTTATTAATAGTAATCAATTACGGGGTC
ATTAGTTCATAGCCCATATATGGAGTTCCGCGTTACATAACTTACGGTAAATGGCCCGCCTGGCTGACCG
CCCAACGACCCCCGCCCATTGACGTCAATAATGACGTATGTTCCCATAGTAACGCCAATAGGGACTTTCC
ATTGACGTCAATGGGTGGAGTATTTACGGTAAACTGCCCACTTGGCAGTACATCAAGTGTATCATATGCC
AAGTACGCCCCCTATTGACGTCAATGACGGTAAATGGCCCGCCTGGCATTATGCCCAGTACATGACCTTA
TGGGACTTTCCTACTTGGCAGTACATCTACGTATTAGTCATCGCTATTACCATGGTGATGCGGTTTTGGC
AGTACATCAATGGGCGTGGATAGCGGTTTGACTCACGGGGATTTCCAAGTCTCCACCCCATTGACGTCAA
TGGGAGTTTGTTTTGGCACCAAAATCAACGGGACTTTCCAAAATGTCGTAACAACTCCGCCCCATTGACG
CAAATGGGCGGTAGGCGTGTACGGTGGGAGGTCTATATAAGCAGAGCTCTCCCTATCAGTGATAGAGATC
TCCCTATCAGTGATAGAGATCGTCGACGAGCTCGTTTAGTGAACCGTCAGATCGCCTGGAGACGCCATCC
ACGCTGTTTTGACCTCCATAGAAGACACCGGGACCGATCCAGCCTCCGGACTCTAGCGTTTAAACTTAAG
CTTGGTACCGAGCTCGGATCCAGCTAGCGCCACCATGGCGATCCCGCTGCTGAACGCTAAACAGATTCTG
GGACAGCTGGACGGCGGGAGCGTGGCAGTCCTGCCTGTGGTCGACTCCACCAATCAGTACCTGCTGGATC
GAATCGGCGAGCTGAAGAGTGGGGATGCTTGCATTGCAGAATATCAGCAGGCAGGGAGAGGAAGCAGAGG
GAGGAAATGGTTCTCTCCTTTTGGAGCTAACCTGTACCTGAGTATGTTTTGGCGCCTGAAGCGGGGACCA
GCAGCAATCGGCCTGGGCCCGGTCATCGGAATTGTCATGGCAGAAGCGCTGCGAAAGCTGGGAGCAGACA
AGGTGCGAGTCAAATGGCCCAATGACCTGTATCTGCAGGATAGAAAGCTGGCAGGCATCCTGGTGGAGCT
GGCCGGAATAACAGGCGATGCTGCACAGATCGTCATTGGCGCCGGGATTAACGTGGCTATGAGGCGCGTG
GAGGAAAGCGTGGTCAATCAGGGCTGGATCACACTGCAGGAAGCAGGGATTAACCTGGACAGGAATACTC
TGGCCGCTATGCTGATCCGAGAGCTGCGGGCAGCCCTGGAACTGTTCGAGCAGGAAGGCCTGGCTCCATA
TCTGTCACGGTGGGAGAAGCTGGATAACTTCATCAATAGACCCGTGAAGCTGATCATTGGGGACAAAGAG
ATTTTCGGGATTAGCCGGGGGATTGATAAACAGGGAGCCCTGCTGCTGGAACAGGACGGAGTTATCAAAC
CCTGGATGGGCGGAGAAATCAGTCTGCGGTCTGCCGAAAAGATGCATGGGGGAGGGGGAGGATCTGGGGG
AGGGGGAGGATCTGACTACAAGGACCACGACGGTGACTACAAGGACCACGACATCGACTACAAGGACGAC
GACGACAAGTTAATTAAGGGCGCGCCACCTAGGACAAGTTTGTACAAAAAAGTTGGCATGGTGAACCTGG
CGGCCATGGTGTGGCGCCGGCTTCTGCGGAAGAGGTGGGTGCTCGCCCTGGTCTTCGGGCTGTCGCTCGT
CTACTTCCTCAGCAGCACCTTCAAGCAGGAGGAGAGGGCAGTGAGAGATAGGAATCTCCTCCAGGTTCAT
GACCATAATCAGCCCATCCCGTGGAAAGTGCAGTTTAACTTGGGCAATAGCAGTCGTCCGAGCAATCAGT
GCCGCAACTCCATTCAAGGGAAGCACCTCATCACGGATGAACTCGGCTACGTTTGCGAGAGGAAGGATTT
GCTGGTAAATGGCTGCTGTAATGTCAACGTCCCTAGCACGAAGCAGTACTGCTGTGATGGCTGCTGGCCC
AACGGCTGCTGCAGCGCCTATGAGTACTGTGTCTCCTGCTGCCTGCAGCCCAACAAGCAACTTCTCCTGG
AGCGCTTCCTCAACCGGGCAGCCGTGGCATTCCAGAACCTCTTCATGGCAGTCGAAGATCACTTTGAGTT
GTGCCTGGCCAAATGCAGGACCTCATCTCAGAGCGTGCAGCATGAGAACACCTACCGGGACCCCATAGCA
AAGTATTGCTATGGAGAAAGCCCGCCCGAGCTCTTCCCCGCTTGCCCAACTTTCTTGTACAAAGTGGTGT
GACTCGAGTCTAGAGGGCCCGTTTAAACCCGCTGATCAGCCTCGACTGTGCCTTCTAGTTGCCAGCCATC
TGTTGTTTGCCCCTCCCCCGTGCCTTCCTTGACCCTGGAAGGTGCCACTCCCACTGTCCTTTCCTAATAA
AATGAGGAAATTGCATCGCATTGTCTGAGTAGGTGTCATTCTATTCTGGGGGGTGGGGTGGGGCAGGACA
GCAAGGGGGAGGATTGGGAAGACAATAGCAGGCATGCTGGGGATGCGGTGGGCTCTATGGCTTCTGAGGC
GGAAAGAACCAGCTGGGGCTCTAGGGGGTATCCCC
[124 nt withheld, positions 2906-3029]
C
[91 nt withheld, positions 3031-3121]
AGGGTGATGGTTCACGTACCTAGAAGTTCCTATTCCGAAGTTCCTATTCTCTAGAAAGTATAGGAACTTC
CTTGGCCAAAAAGCCTGAACTCACCGCGACGTCTGTCGAGAAGTTTCTGATCGAAAAGTTCGACAGCGTC
TCCGACCTGATGCAGCTCTCGGAGGGCGAAGAATCTCGTGCTTTCAGCTTCGATGTAGGAGGGCGTGGAT
ATGTCCTGCGGGTAAATAGCTGCGCCGATGGTTTCTACAAAGATCGTTATGTTTATCGGCACTTTGCATC
GGCCGCGCTCCCGATTCCGGAAGTGCTTGACATTGGGGAATTCAGCGAGAGCCTGACCTATTGCATCTCC
CGCCGTGCACAGGGTGTCACGTTGCAAGACCTGCCTGAAACCGAACTGCCCGCTGTTCTGCAGCCGGTCG
CGGAGGCCATGGATGCGATCGCTGCGGCCGATCTTAGCCAGACGAGCGGGTTCGGCCCATTCGGACCGCA
AGGAATCGGTCAATACACTACATGGCGTGATTTCATATGCGCGATTGCTGATCCCCATGTGTATCACTGG
CAAACTGTGATGGACGACACCGTCAGTGCGTCCGTCGCGCAGGCTCTCGATGAGCTGATGCTTTGGGCCG
AGGACTGCCCCGAAGTCCGGCACCTCGTGCACGCGGATTTCGGCTCCAACAATGTCCTGACGGACAATGG
CCGCATAACAGCGGTCATTGACTGGAGCGAGGCGATGTTCGGGGATTCCCAATACGAGGTCGCCAACATC
TTCTTCTGGAGGCCGTGGTTGGCTTGTATGGAGCAGCAGACGCGCTACTTCGAGCGGAGGCATCCGGAGC
TTGCAGGATCGCCGCGGCTCCGGGCGTATATGCTCCGCATTGGTCTTGACCAACTCTATCAGAGCTTGGT
TGACGGCAATTTCGATGATGCAGCTTGGGCGCAGGGTCGATGCGACGCAATCGTCCGATCCGGAGCCGGG
ACTGTCGGGCGTACACAAATCGCCCGCAGAAGCGCGGCCGTCTGGACCGATGGCTGTGTAGAAGTACTCG
CCGATAGTGGAAACCGACGCCCCAGCACTCGTCCGAGGGCAAAGGAATAGCACGTACTACGAGATTTCGA
TTCCACCGCCGCCTTCTATGAAAGGTTGGGCTTCGGAATCGTTTTCCGGGACGCCGGCTGGATGATCCTC
CAGCGCGGGGATCTCATGCTGGAGTTCTTCGCCCACCCCAACTTGTTTATTGCAGCTTATAATGGTTACA
AATAAAGCAATAGCATCACAAATTTCACAAATAAAGCATTTTTTTCACTGCATTCTAGTTGTGGTTTGTC
CAAACTCATCAATGTATCTTATCATGTCTGTATACCGTCGACCTCTAGCTAGAGCTTGGCGTAATCATGG
TCATAGCTGTTTCCTGTGTGAAATTGTTATCCGCTCACAATTCCACACAACATACGAGCCGGAAGCATAA
AGTGTAAAGCCTGGGGTGCCTAATGAGTGAGCTAACTCACATTAATTGCGTTGCGCTCACTGCCCGCTTT
CCAGTCGGGAAACCTGTCGTGCCAGCTGCATTAATGAATCGGCCAACGCGCGGGGAGAGGCGGTTTGCGT
ATTGGGCGCTCTTCCGCTTCCTCGCTCACTGACTCGCTGCGCTCGGTCGTTCGGCTGCGGCGAGCGGTAT
CAGCTCACTCAAAGGCGGTAATACGGTTATCCACAGAATCAGGGGATAACGCAGGAAAGAACATGTGAGC
AAAAGGCCAGCAAAAGGCCAGGAACCGTAAAAAGGCCGCGTTGCTGGCGTTTTTCCATAGGCTCCGCCCC
CCTGACGAGCATCACAAAAATCGACGCTCAAGTCAGAGGTGGCGAAACCCGACAGGACTATAAAGATACC
AGGCGTTTCCCCCTGGAAGCTCCCTCGTGCGCTCTCCTGTTCCGACCCTGCCGCTTACCGGATACCTGTC
CGCCTTTCTCCCTTCGGGAAGCGTGGCGCTTTCTCATAGCTCACGCTGTAGGTATCTCAGTTCGGTGTAG
GTCGTTCGCTCCAAGCTGGGCTGTGTGCACGAACCCCCCGTTCAGCCCGACCGCTGCGCCTTATCCGGTA
ACTATCGTCTTGAGTCCAACCCGGTAAGACACGACTTATCGCCACTGGCAGCAGCCACTGGTAACAGGAT
TAGCAGAGCGAGGTATGTAGGCGGTGCTACAGAGTTCTTGAAGTGGTGGCCTAACTACGGCTACACTAGA
AGAACAGTATTTGGTATCTGCGCTCTGCTGAAGCCAGTTACCTTCGGAAAAAGAGTTGGTAGCTCTTGAT
CCGGCAAACAAACCACCGCTGGTAGCGGTGGTTTTTTTGTTTGCAAGCAGCAGATTACGCGCAGAAAAAA
AGGATCTCAAGAAGATCCTTTGATCTTTTCTACGGGGTCTGACGCTCAGTGGAACGAAAACTCACGTTAA
GGGATTTTGGTCATGAGATTATCAAAAAGGATCTTCACCTAGATCCTTTTAAATTAAAAATGAAGTTTTA
AATCAATCTAAAGTATATATGAGTAAACTTGGTCTGACAGTTACCAATGCTTAATCAGTGAGGCACCTAT
CTCAGCGATCTGTCTATTTCGTTCATCCATAGTTGCCTGACTCCCCGTCGTGTAGATAACTACGATACGG
GAGGGCTTACCATCTGGCCCCAGTGCTGCAATGATACCGCGAGACCCACGCTCACCGGCTCCAGATTTAT
CAGCAATAAACCAGCCAGCCGGAAGGGCCGAGCGCAGAAGTGGTCCTGCAACTTTATCCGCCTCCATCCA
GTCTATTAATTGTTGCCGGGAAGCTAGAGTAAGTAGTTCGCCAGTTAATAGTTTGCGCAACGTTGTTGCC
ATTGCTACAGGCATCGTGGTGTCACGCTCGTCGTTTGGTATGGCTTCATTCAGCTCCGGTTCCCAACGAT
CAAGGCGAGTTACATGATCCCCCATGTTGTGCAAAAAAGCGGTTAGCTCCTTCGGTCCTCCGATCGTTGT
CAGAAGTAAGTTGGCCGCAGTGTTATCACTCATGGTTATGGCAGCACTGCATAATTCTCTTACTGTCATG
CCATCCGTAAGATGCTTTTCTGTGACTGGTGAGTACTCAACCAAGTCATTCTGAGAATAGTGTATGCGGC
GACCGAGTTGCTCTTGCCCGGCGTCAATACGGGATAATACCGCGCCACATAGCAGAACTTTAAAAGTGCT
CATCATTGGAAAACGTTCTTCGGGGCGAAAACTCTCAAGGATCTTACCGCTGTTGAGATCCAGTTCGATG
TAACCCACTCGTGCACCCAACTGATCTTCAGCATCTTTTACTTTCACCAGCGTTTCTGGGTGAGCAAAAA
CAGGAAGGCAAAATGCCGCAAAAAAGGGAATAAGGGCGACACGGAAATGTTGAATACTCATACTCTTCCT
TTTTCAATATTATTGAAGCATTTATCAGGGTTATTGTCTCATGAGCGGATACATATTTGAATGTATTTAG
AAAAATAAACAAATAGGGGTTCCGCGCACATTTCCCCGAAAAGTGCCACCTGACGTC
Features (pLannotate 1.2.2; 25 found; start..end, strand, type, name):
     28..80      -  misc_feature   bom (fragment): basis of mobility region from pBR322
    235..614     +  enhancer       CMV enhancer: human cytomegalovirus immediate early enhancer
    615..818     +  promoter       CMV promoter: human cytomegalovirus (CMV) immediate early promoter
    820..839     +  promoter       PLtetO-1 promoter (fragment): modified phage lambda PL promoter with tet operator sites (Lutz and Bujard, 1997)
    841..860     +  promoter       PLtetO-1 promoter (fragment): modified phage lambda PL promoter with tet operator sites (Lutz and Bujard, 1997)
    868..901     +  promoter       TRE3GV promoter (fragment): 3rd-generation Tet-responsive promoter that can be activated by binding of Tet-On® 3G, optimized for retroviral and lentiviral vectors
   1021..1791    +  CDS            miniTurbo: N-terminally truncated mutant of the E. coli biotin ligase BioID engineered for improved catalytic efficiency (Branon et al., 2018)
   1879..1899    +  CDS            FLAG (fragment): FLAG® epitope tag, followed by an enterokinase cleavage site
   1925..1942    +  protein_bind   attB1 (fragment): mutant version of attB; core recombination site for the Gateway® BP reaction BP Clonase™
   1948..2562    +  CDS            SPRING1: SPRNG_HUMAN - Also known as C12orf49 From Homo sapiens (Human).
   2565..2588    -  protein_bind   attB2: mutant version of attB; recombination site for the Gateway® BP reaction BP Clonase™
   2636..2860    +  polyA_signal   bGH poly(A) signal: bovine growth hormone polyadenylation signal
   2864..2885    +  promoter       SV40 promoter (fragment): SV40 enhancer and early promoter
   2906..3139    +  rep_origin     f1 ori (fragment) (sequence partly withheld): f1 bacteriophage origin of replication; arrow indicates direction of (+) strand synthesis
   3144..3191    +  protein_bind   FRT: FLP-mediated recombination occurs in the 8-bp core sequence TCTAGAAA (Turan and Bode, 2011). FLP recombinase from the Saccharomyces cerevisiae 2μ plasmid
   3199..4221    +  CDS            HygR: aminoglycoside phosphotransferase from E. coli; aph(4)-Ia; confers resistance to hygromycin
   4231..4356    +  CDS            ble (fragment): BLE_KLEPN - Experimental evidence at protein level: Swiss-Prot protein existence level 1. Binding protein with a strong affinity to the bleomycin family of antibiotics. Binds to CL990; an antimitotic-antibiotic compound. From Klebsiella pneumoniae.
   4351..4472    +  polyA_signal   SV40 poly(A) signal: SV40 polyadenylation signal
   4545..4561    -  protein_bind   lac operator: The lac repressor binds to the lac operator to inhibit transcription in E. coli. This inhibition can be relieved by adding lactose or isopropyl-β-D-thiogalactopyranoside (IPTG). lac repressor encoded by lacI
   4569..4599    -  promoter       lac promoter: promoter for the E. coli lac operon
   4614..4635    -  protein_bind   CAP binding site: CAP binding activates transcription in the presence of cAMP. E. coli catabolite activator protein
   4648..4740    -  CDS            lacI (fragment): lac repressor; lacI; The lac repressor binds to the lac operator to inhibit transcription in E. coli. This inhibition can be relieved by adding lactose or isopropyl-β-D-thiogalactopyranoside (IPTG).
   4923..5511    -  rep_origin     ori: high-copy-number ColE1/pMB1/pBR322/pUC origin of replication
   5682..6542    -  CDS            AmpR: β-lactamase; bla; confers resistance to ampicillin, carbenicillin, and related antibiotics
   6543..6647    -  promoter       AmpR promoter: bla
