[The description below was written by a language model from this plasmid's Addgene catalogue record and pLannotate feature annotations shown in this document.]
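Description:
pCDNA5_miniTurbo-C12orf49 is a mammalian expression plasmid on a pCDNA5 backbone, designed for transfection and site-specific integration into Flp-In host cell lines. It is maintained in E. coli through a high-copy ColE1/pUC-type origin and an ampicillin resistance gene (β-lactamase with its own promoter). The annotation also picks up backbone remnants such as partial f1 ori, lac promoter/operator and bom sequences.

The payload is the human C12orf49 open reading frame (now named SPRING1), introduced by Gateway cloning and flanked by attB1 and attB2 sites. It is fused at its N terminus to miniTurbo, an engineered, N-terminally truncated E. coli biotin ligase with enhanced catalytic activity. A partial FLAG epitope annotation lies between miniTurbo and attB1, suggesting a FLAG tag in the linker. Expression is driven by the CMV enhancer and promoter followed by tet operator sequences, which the automated annotation labels as tet-promoter fragments. This is the CMV/TO inducible arrangement, which allows tetracycline-regulated transcription in cells expressing the Tet repressor. The transcript ends at a bGH polyadenylation signal.

Downstream, an FRT site sits directly before a hygromycin resistance coding sequence with an SV40 poly(A) signal and no annotated promoter of its own. In the Flp-In design, FLP-mediated recombination into a genomic FRT site is what activates hygromycin resistance, so selection enriches for correct single-copy integrants.

The stated use is generating stable Flp-In lines expressing miniTurbo-C12orf49 for BioID proximity labelling, in which proteins near the bait are biotinylated and can then be captured and identified. The associated publication describes C12orf49 as a regulator of lipid metabolism.
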