Addgene plasmid #155111: pCDNA5_miniTurbo-C12orf49
Purpose: transfection plasmid for the exogneous expression of N-terminal miniTurbo-tagged C12orf49 for generation of FlpIn cell lines for BioID
Depositing lab: Jason Moffat. Depositing organization: University of Toronto. Publication: Systematic mapping of genetic interactions for de novo fatty acid synthesis identifies C12orf49 as a regulator of lipid metabolism. Aregger M, Lawson KA, Billmann M, Costanzo M, Tong AHY, Chan K, Rahman M, Brown KR, Ross C, Usaj M, Nedyalkova L, Sizova O, Habsid A, Pawling J, Lin ZY, Abdouni H, Wong CJ, Weiss A, Mero P, Dennis JW, Gingras AC, Myers CL, Andrews BJ, Boone C, Moffat J. Nat Metab. 2020 Jun;2(6):499-513. doi: 10.1038/s42255-020-0211-z. Epub 2020 Jun 1. PubMed 32694731.
Backbone
  Vector backbone: pCDNA5
  Backbone size w/o insert (bp): 6061
  Vector type: Mammalian Expression
  Selectable markers: Hygromycin
Growth in bacteria
  Bacterial resistance: Ampicillin, 100 μg/mL
  Growth temperature: 37°C
  Growth strain: DH5alpha
  Copy number: High Copy
Gene/Insert
  Gene/Insert name: C12orf49
  Species: H. sapiens (human)
  Insert size (bp): 617
  Entrez Gene: SPRING1 (a.k.a. C12orf49, LUR1, POST1, SPRING)
  Promoter: CMV/TO inducible promoter
  Tag / fusion protein: miniTurbo (N terminal on insert)
  Cloning method: Gateway Cloning
  Sequencing primers: 5′ CGCAAATGGGCGGTAGGCGTG
Resource information
  A portion of this plasmid was derived from a plasmid made by: hORF 9.1
Terms and licenses: Academic/Nonprofit Terms; Industry Terms: Not Available to Industry
How to cite: pCDNA5_miniTurbo-C12orf49 was a gift from Jason Moffat (Addgene plasmid # 155111 ; http://n2t.net/addgene:155111 ; RRID:Addgene_155111)
