>Addgene plasmid #155111 | pCDNA5_miniTurbo-C12orf49 | depositor partial sequence | sequence record 300082 | C12orf49 ORF (no STOP)
ATGGTGAACCTGGCGGCCATGGTGTGGCGCCGGCTTCTGCGGAAGAGGTGGGTGCTCGCCCTGGTCTTCG
GGCTGTCGCTCGTCTACTTCCTCAGCAGCACCTTCAAGCAGGAGGAGAGGGCAGTGAGAGATAGGAATCT
CCTCCAGGTTCATGACCATAATCAGCCCATCCCGTGGAAAGTGCAGTTTAACTTGGGCAATAGCAGTCGT
CCGAGCAATCAGTGCCGCAACTCCATTCAAGGGAAGCACCTCATCACGGATGAACTCGGCTACGTTTGCG
AGAGGAAGGATTTGCTGGTAAATGGCTGCTGTAATGTCAACGTCCCTAGCACGAAGCAGTACTGCTGTGA
TGGCTGCTGGCCCAACGGCTGCTGCAGCGCCTATGAGTACTGTGTCTCCTGCTGCCTGCAGCCCAACAAG
CAACTTCTCCTGGAGCGCTTCCTCAACCGGGCAGCCGTGGCATTCCAGAACCTCTTCATGGCAGTCGAAG
ATCACTTTGAGTTGTGCCTGGCCAAATGCAGGACCTCATCTCAGAGCGTGCAGCATGAGAACACCTACCG
GGACCCCATAGCAAAGTATTGCTATGGAGAAAGCCCGCCCGAGCTCTTCCCCGCTTG
