>Addgene plasmid #155111 | pCDNA5_miniTurbo-C12orf49 | depositor partial sequence | sequence record 300083 | miniTurbo
ATCCCGCTGCTGAACGCTAAACAGATTCTGGGACAGCTGGACGGCGGGAGCGTGGCAGTCCTGCCTGTGG
TCGACTCCACCAATCAGTACCTGCTGGATCGAATCGGCGAGCTGAAGAGTGGGGATGCTTGCATTGCAGA
ATATCAGCAGGCAGGGAGAGGAAGCAGAGGGAGGAAATGGTTCTCTCCTTTTGGAGCTAACCTGTACCTG
AGTATGTTTTGGCGCCTGAAGCGGGGACCAGCAGCAATCGGCCTGGGCCCGGTCATCGGAATTGTCATGG
CAGAAGCGCTGCGAAAGCTGGGAGCAGACAAGGTGCGAGTCAAATGGCCCAATGACCTGTATCTGCAGGA
TAGAAAGCTGGCAGGCATCCTGGTGGAGCTGGCCGGAATAACAGGCGATGCTGCACAGATCGTCATTGGC
GCCGGGATTAACGTGGCTATGAGGCGCGTGGAGGAAAGCGTGGTCAATCAGGGCTGGATCACACTGCAGG
AAGCAGGGATTAACCTGGACAGGAATACTCTGGCCGCTATGCTGATCCGAGAGCTGCGGGCAGCCCTGGA
ACTGTTCGAGCAGGAAGGCCTGGCTCCATATCTGTCACGGTGGGAGAAGCTGGATAACTTCATCAATAGA
CCCGTGAAGCTGATCATTGGGGACAAAGAGATTTTCGGGATTAGCCGGGGGATTGATAAACAGGGAGCCC
TGCTGCTGGAACAGGACGGAGTTATCAAACCCTGGATGGGCGGAGAAATCAGTCTGCGGTCTGCCGAAAA
G
